Addgene plasmid #166139: pAG416GAL-ccdB-mRuby3
Purpose: (Empty Backbone) Gateway destination vector for generation of Galactose-inductibe, C-terminal mRuby3-tagged proteins in yeast. Contains a CEN/ARS element for low copy number when in yeast.
Depositing lab: Daniel Jarosz. Depositing organization: Stanford University. Publication: Identification of protein aggregates in the aging vertebrate brain with prion-like and phase-separation properties. Harel I, Chen YR, Ziv I, Singh PP, Heinzer D, Navarro Negredo P, Goshtchevsky U, Wang W, Astre G, Moses E, McKay A, Machado BE, Hebestreit K, Yin S, Sanchez Alvarado A, Jarosz DF, Brunet A. Cell Rep. 2024 Jun 25;43(6):112787. doi: 10.1016/j.celrep.2023.112787. Epub 2024 May 28. PubMed 38810650.
Backbone
  Vector backbone: pRS416
  Vector type: Yeast Expression
  Selectable markers: URA3
  Tag / fusion protein: mRuby3 (C terminal on backbone)
Growth in bacteria
  Bacterial resistance: Chloramphenicol and Ampicillin, 25 & 100 μg/mL
  Growth temperature: 37°C
  Growth strain: ccdB Survival
  Copy number: High Copy
Gene/Insert
  Gene/Insert name: None
  Tag / fusion protein: mRuby3 (C terminal on backbone)
Terms and licenses: Academic/Nonprofit Terms; Industry Terms: Not Available to Industry
Depositor comments: This plasmid contains the Gateway technology from Invitrogen; Invitrogen requires purchasing of Gateway Clonase for carrying out the Gateway recombinational cloning reaction. Please visit https://doi.org/10.1101/2022.02.26.482115 for bioRxiv preprint. Also see Chen and Harel et al. 2024 (https://doi.org/10.1016/j.devcel.2024.04.014)
How to cite: pAG416GAL-ccdB-mRuby3 was a gift from Daniel Jarosz (Addgene plasmid # 166139 ; http://n2t.net/addgene:166139 ; RRID:Addgene_166139)
