[The description below was written by a language model from this plasmid's Addgene catalogue record and pLannotate feature annotations shown in this document.]
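Description:
pAG416GAL-ccdB-mRuby3 is an empty Gateway destination vector for yeast expression, built on the pRS416 shuttle backbone (about 8 kb). It is designed to produce galactose-inducible proteins carrying a C-terminal mRuby3 red fluorescent tag in Saccharomyces cerevisiae. In yeast it is maintained at low copy through a CEN6/ARS element and selected by the URA3 auxotrophic marker, which can also be counterselected with 5-FOA. In E. coli it replicates from a high-copy ColE1/pUC-type origin and carries an ampicillin resistance gene. An f1 origin, flanking T3 and T7 promoters, and lac/lacZα remnants are inherited from the pBluescript-derived backbone.

The expression unit consists of the GAL1 promoter, a Gateway cassette, the mRuby3 coding sequence and the CYC1 terminator. The cassette is bounded by attR1 and attR2 and contains a chloramphenicol resistance gene and the ccdB toxin gene. Because CcdB poisons DNA gyrase in ordinary E. coli strains, the unrecombined plasmid must be propagated in a ccdB-tolerant strain, where it is held under both chloramphenicol and ampicillin selection. In an LR recombination with an entry clone, the open reading frame of interest replaces the CmR–ccdB segment, so standard strains that receive unreacted vector are eliminated. If the incoming ORF lacks a stop codon and is in frame, it is read through into mRuby3, giving a fusion whose transcription is regulated by Gal4 and induced by galactose.

No insert is present in the deposited plasmid. The associated publication concerns protein aggregates with prion-like and phase-separation properties, which is consistent with using the vector to visualise the localisation or assembly state of tagged proteins in yeast.
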