Features (pLannotate 1.2.2; 29 found; start..end, strand, type, name):
     69..572     -  misc_feature   CEN/ARS: S. cerevisiae CEN6 centromere fused to an autonomously replicating sequence
    609..713     +  promoter       AmpR promoter: bla
    714..1574    +  CDS            AmpR: β-lactamase; bla; confers resistance to ampicillin, carbenicillin, and related antibiotics
   1745..2333    +  rep_origin     ori: high-copy-number ColE1/pMB1/pBR322/pUC origin of replication
   2516..2608    +  CDS            lacI (fragment): lac repressor; lacI; The lac repressor binds to the lac operator to inhibit transcription in E. coli. This inhibition can be relieved by adding lactose or isopropyl-β-D-thiogalactopyranoside (IPTG).
   2621..2642    +  protein_bind   CAP binding site: CAP binding activates transcription in the presence of cAMP. E. coli catabolite activator protein
   2657..2687    +  promoter       lac promoter: promoter for the E. coli lac operon
   2695..2711    +  protein_bind   lac operator: The lac repressor binds to the lac operator to inhibit transcription in E. coli. This inhibition can be relieved by adding lactose or isopropyl-β-D-thiogalactopyranoside (IPTG). lac repressor encoded by lacI
   2756..2774    +  promoter       T3 promoter: promoter for bacteriophage T3 RNA polymerase
   2798..3239    +  promoter       GAL1 promoter: S. cerevisiae GAL1; inducible promoter, regulated by Gal4
   3254..3274    +  misc_feature   MCS (fragment): pBluescript multiple cloning site
   3278..3402    +  protein_bind   attR1: mutant version of attR; recombination site for the Gateway® LR reaction LR Clonase™
   3427..3457    +  promoter       lac UV5 promoter: E. coli lac promoter with an "up" mutation
   3481..3510    +  promoter       cat promoter (fragment): promoter of the E. coli cat gene encoding chloramphenicol acetyltransferase
   3511..4170    +  CDS            CmR: chloramphenicol acetyltransferase; cat; confers resistance to chloramphenicol
   4349..4507    +  CDS            ccdA (fragment): CCDA_ECO57 - Also known as H, letA. Experimental evidence at protein level: Swiss-Prot protein existence level 1. Antitoxin component of a type II toxin-antitoxin (TA) system which inhibits the post-segregational killing (PSK) of plasmid-free cells, also referred to as a plasmid addiction system. Binds to and blocks the activity of CcdB; will also remove bound CcdB protein from the CcdB-GyrA complex by forming a CcdA-CcdB complex, a process termed rejuvenation. Functions as a transcriptional corepressor for the ccdAB operon, repression also requires CcdB (By similarity). From Escherichia coli
   4512..4814    +  CDS            ccdB: CCDB_ECOLI - Also known as G, letB, letD. Experimental evidence at protein level: Swiss-Prot protein existence level 1. Toxic component of a type II toxin-antitoxin (TA) system, functioning in plasmid maintainence. Responsible for the post- segregational killing (PSK) of plasmid-free cells, also referred to as a plasmid addiction system. Half-life of over 2 hours. Cell killing by CcdB is accompanied by filamentation, defects in chromosome and plasmid segregation, defects in cell division, formation of anucleate cells, decreased DNA synthesis and plasmid loss. Interferes with the activity of DN
   4858..4982    -  protein_bind   attR2: mutant version of attR; recombination site for the Gateway® LR reaction LR Clonase™
   4986..5013    +  misc_feature   MCS (fragment): pBluescript multiple cloning site
   5014..5724    +  CDS            mRuby3: mRuby3 is a basic (constitutively fluorescent) red fluorescent protein published in 2016, derived from Entacmaea quadricolor. It has low acid sensitivity.
   5734..5981    +  terminator     CYC1 terminator: S. cerevisiae CYC1; transcription terminator for CYC1
   6000..6018    -  promoter       T7 promoter: promoter for bacteriophage T7 RNA polymerase
   6026..6181    +  CDS            lacZα (fragment): LacZα fragment of β-galactosidase; lacZ fragment
   6185..6613    +  rep_origin     f1 ori (sequence partly withheld): f1 bacteriophage origin of replication; arrow indicates direction of (+) strand synthesis
   6641..6692    -  misc_feature   bom (fragment): basis of mobility region from pBR322
   6771..7574    -  CDS            URA3: orotidine-5'-phosphate decarboxylase, required for uracil biosynthesis; S. cerevisiae URA3; yeast auxotrophic marker, counterselectable with 5-fluoroorotic acid (5-FOA)
   7575..7790    -  promoter       URA3 promoter: S. cerevisiae URA3
   7798..7847    -  misc_feature   bom (fragment): basis of mobility region from pBR322
   7949..1       -  CDS            rop (fragment) (across the origin): Rop protein, which maintains plasmids at low copy number; rop
>Addgene plasmid #166139 | pAG416GAL-ccdB-mRuby3 | addgene full sequence | sequence record 328575 | Addgene NGS Result
GACGAAAGGGCCTCGTGATACGCCTATTTTTATAGGTTAATGTCATGATAATAATGGTTTCTTAGACGGA
TCGCTTGCCTGTAACTTACACGCGCCTCGTATCTTTTAATGATGGAATAATTTGGGAATTTACTCTGTGT
TTATTTATTTTTATGTTTTGTATTTGGATTTTAGAAAGTAAATAAAGAAGGTAGAAGAGTTACGGAATGA
AGAAAAAAAAATAAACAAAGGTTTAAAAAATTTCAACAAAAAGCGTACTTTACATATATATTTATTAGAC
AAGAAAAGCAGATTAAATAGATATACATTCGATTAACGATAAGTAAAATGTAAAATCACAGGATTTTCGT
GTGTGGTCTTCTACACAGACAAGATGAAACAATTCGGCATTAATACCTGAGAGCAGGAAGAGCAAGATAA
AAGGTAGTATTTGTTGGCGATCCCCCTAGAGTCTTTTACATCTTCGGAAAACAAAAACTATTTTTTCTTT
AATTTCTTTTTTTACTTTCTATTTTTAATTTATATATTTATATTAAAAAATTTAAATTATAATTATTTTT
ATAGCACGTGATGAAAAGGACCCAGGTGGCACTTTTCGGGGAAATGTGCGCGGAACCCCTATTTGTTTAT
TTTTCTAAATACATTCAAATATGTATCCGCTCATGAGACAATAACCCTGATAAATGCTTCAATAATATTG
AAAAAGGAAGAGTATGAGTATTCAACATTTCCGTGTCGCCCTTATTCCCTTTTTTGCGGCATTTTGCCTT
CCTGTTTTTGCTCACCCAGAAACGCTGGTGAAAGTAAAAGATGCTGAAGATCAGTTGGGTGCACGAGTGG
GTTACATCGAACTGGATCTCAACAGCGGTAAGATCCTTGAGAGTTTTCGCCCCGAAGAACGTTTTCCAAT
GATGAGCACTTTTAAAGTTCTGCTATGTGGCGCGGTATTATCCCGTATTGACGCCGGGCAAGAGCAACTC
GGTCGCCGCATACACTATTCTCAGAATGACTTGGTTGAGTACTCACCAGTCACAGAAAAGCATCTTACGG
ATGGCATGACAGTAAGAGAATTATGCAGTGCTGCCATAACCATGAGTGATAACACTGCGGCCAACTTACT
TCTGACAACGATCGGAGGACCGAAGGAGCTAACCGCTTTTTTGCACAACATGGGGGATCATGTAACTCGC
CTTGATCGTTGGGAACCGGAGCTGAATGAAGCCATACCAAACGACGAGCGTGACACCACGATGCCTGTAG
CAATGGCAACAACGTTGCGCAAACTATTAACTGGCGAACTACTTACTCTAGCTTCCCGGCAACAATTAAT
AGACTGGATGGAGGCGGATAAAGTTGCAGGACCACTTCTGCGCTCGGCCCTTCCGGCTGGCTGGTTTATT
GCTGATAAATCTGGAGCCGGTGAGCGTGGGTCTCGCGGTATCATTGCAGCACTGGGGCCAGATGGTAAGC
CCTCCCGTATCGTAGTTATCTACACGACGGGGAGTCAGGCAACTATGGATGAACGAAATAGACAGATCGC
TGAGATAGGTGCCTCACTGATTAAGCATTGGTAACTGTCAGACCAAGTTTACTCATATATACTTTAGATT
GATTTAAAACTTCATTTTTAATTTAAAAGGATCTAGGTGAAGATCCTTTTTGATAATCTCATGACCAAAA
TCCCTTAACGTGAGTTTTCGTTCCACTGAGCGTCAGACCCCGTAGAAAAGATCAAAGGATCTTCTTGAGA
TCCTTTTTTTCTGCGCGTAATCTGCTGCTTGCAAACAAAAAAACCACCGCTACCAGCGGTGGTTTGTTTG
CCGGATCAAGAGCTACCAACTCTTTTTCCGAAGGTAACTGGCTTCAGCAGAGCGCAGATACCAAATACTG
TTCTTCTAGTGTAGCCGTAGTTAGGCCACCACTTCAAGAACTCTGTAGCACCGCCTACATACCTCGCTCT
GCTAATCCTGTTACCAGTGGCTGCTGCCAGTGGCGATAAGTCGTGTCTTACCGGGTTGGACTCAAGACGA
TAGTTACCGGATAAGGCGCAGCGGTCGGGCTGAACGGGGGGTTCGTGCACACAGCCCAGCTTGGAGCGAA
CGACCTACACCGAACTGAGATACCTACAGCGTGAGCTATGAGAAAGCGCCACGCTTCCCGAAGGGAGAAA
GGCGGACAGGTATCCGGTAAGCGGCAGGGTCGGAACAGGAGAGCGCACGAGGGAGCTTCCAGGGGGAAAC
GCCTGGTATCTTTATAGTCCTGTCGGGTTTCGCCACCTCTGACTTGAGCGTCGATTTTTGTGATGCTCGT
CAGGGGGGCGGAGCCTATGGAAAAACGCCAGCAACGCGGCCTTTTTACGGTTCCTGGCCTTTTGCTGGCC
TTTTGCTCACATGTTCTTTCCTGCGTTATCCCCTGATTCTGTGGATAACCGTATTACCGCCTTTGAGTGA
GCTGATACCGCTCGCCGCAGCCGAACGACCGAGCGCAGCGAGTCAGTGAGCGAGGAAGCGGAAGAGCGCC
CAATACGCAAACCGCCTCTCCCCGCGCGTTGGCCGATTCATTAATGCAGCTGGCACGACAGGTTTCCCGA
CTGGAAAGCGGGCAGTGAGCGCAACGCAATTAATGTGAGTTAGCTCACTCATTAGGCACCCCAGGCTTTA
CACTTTATGCTTCCGGCTCGTATGTTGTGTGGAATTGTGAGCGGATAACAATTTCACACAGGAAACAGCT
ATGACCATGATTACGCCAAGCGCGCAATTAACCCTCACTAAAGGGAACAAAAGCTGGAGCTCTAGTACGG
ATTAGAAGCCGCCGAGCGGGTGACAGCCCTCCGAAGGAAGACTCTCCTCCGTGCGTCCTCGTCTTCACCG
GTCGCGTTCCTGAAACGCAGATGTGCCTCGCGCCGCACTGCTCCGAACAATAAAGATTCTACAATACTAG
CTTTTATGGTTATGAAGAGGAAAAATTGGCAGTAACCTGGCCCCACAAACCTTCAAATGAACGAATCAAA
TTAACAACCATAGGATGATAATGCGATTAGTTTTTTAGCCTTATTTCTGGGGTAATTAATCAGCGAAGCG
ATGATTTTTGATCTATTAACAGATATATAAATGCAAAAACTGCATAACCACTTTAACTAATACTTTCAAC
ATTTTCGGTTTGTATTACTTCTTATTCAAATGTAATAAAAGTATCAACAAAAAATTGTTAATATACCTCT
ATACTTTAACGTCAAGGAGAAAAAACCCCGGATTCTAGAACTAGTGGATCCCCCATCACAAGTTTGTACA
AAAAAGCTGAACGAGAAACGTAAAATGATATAAATATCAATATATTAAATTAGATTTTGCATAAAAAACA
GACTACATAATACTGTAAAACACAACATATCCAGTCACTATGGCGGCCGCATTAGGCACCCCAGGCTTTA
CACTTTATGCTTCCGGCTCGTATAATGTGTGGATTTTGAGTTAGGATCCGTCGAGATTTTCAGGAGCTAA
GGAAGCTAAAATGGAGAAAAAAATCACTGGATATACCACCGTTGATATATCCCAATGGCATCGTAAAGAA
CATTTTGAGGCATTTCAGTCAGTTGCTCAATGTACCTATAACCAGACCGTTCAGCTGGATATTACGGCCT
TTTTAAAGACCGTAAAGAAAAATAAGCACAAGTTTTATCCGGCCTTTATTCACATTCTTGCCCGCCTGAT
GAATGCTCATCCGGAATTCCGTATGGCAATGAAAGACGGTGAGCTGGTGATATGGGATAGTGTTCACCCT
TGTTACACCGTTTTCCATGAGCAAACTGAAACGTTTTCATCGCTCTGGAGTGAATACCACGACGATTTCC
GGCAGTTTCTACACATATATTCGCAAGATGTGGCGTGTTACGGTGAAAACCTGGCCTATTTCCCTAAAGG
GTTTATTGAGAATATGTTTTTCGTCTCAGCCAATCCCTGGGTGAGTTTCACCAGTTTTGATTTAAACGTG
GCCAATATGGACAACTTCTTCGCCCCCGTTTTCACCATGGGCAAATATTATACGCAAGGCGACAAGGTGC
TGATGCCGCTGGCGATTCAGGTTCATCATGCCGTTTGTGATGGCTTCCATGTCGGCAGAATGCTTAATGA
ATTACAACAGTACTGCGATGAGTGGCAGGGCGGGGCGTAAACGCGTGGATCCGGCTTACTAAAAGCCAGA
TAACAGTATGCGTATTTGCGCGCTGATTTTTGCGGTATAAGAATATATACTGATATGTATACCCGAAGTA
TGTCAAAAAGAGGTATGCTATGAAGCAGCGTATTACAGTGACAGTTGACAGCGACAGCTATCAGTTGCTC
AAGGCATATATGATGTCAATATCTCCGGTCTGGTAAGCACAACCATGCAGAATGAAGCCCGTCGTCTGCG
TGCCGAACGCTGGAAAGCGGAAAATCAGGAAGGGATGGCTGAGGTCGCCCGGTTTATTGAAATGAACGGC
TCTTTTGCTGACGAGAACAGGGGCTGGTGAAATGCAGTTTAAGGTTTACACCTATAAAAGAGAGAGCCGT
TATCGTCTGTTTGTGGATGTACAGAGTGATATTATTGACACGCCCGGGCGACGGATGGTGATCCCCCTGG
CCAGTGCACGTCTGCTGTCAGATAAAGTCTCCCGTGAACTTTACCCGGTGGTGCATATCGGGGATGAAAG
CTGGCGCATGATGACCACCGATATGGCCAGTGTGCCGGTCTCCGTTATCGGGGAAGAAGTGGCTGATCTC
AGCCACCGCGAAAATGACATCAAAAACGCCATTAACCTGATGTTCTGGGGAATATAAATGTCAGGCTCCC
TTATACACAGCCAGTCTGCAGGTCGACCATAGTGACTGGATATGTTGTGTTTTACAGTATTATGTAGTCT
GTTTTTTATGCAAAATCTAATTTAATATATTGATATTTATATCATTTTACGTTTCTCGTTCAGCTTTCTT
GTACAAAGTGGTGATGGGCTGCAGGAATTCGATATCAAGCTTAATGGTGTCTAAGGGCGAAGAGCTGATC
AAGGAAAATATGCGTATGAAGGTGGTCATGGAAGGTTCGGTCAACGGCCACCAATTCAAATGCACAGGTG
AAGGAGAAGGCAGACCGTACGAGGGAGTGCAAACCATGAGGATCAAAGTCATCGAGGGAGGACCCCTGCC
ATTTGCCTTTGACATTCTTGCCACGTCGTTCATGTATGGCAGCCGTACCTTTATCAAGTACCCGGCCGAC
ATCCCTGATTTCTTTAAACAGTCCTTTCCTGAGGGTTTTACTTGGGAAAGAGTTACGAGATACGAAGATG
GTGGAGTCGTCACCGTCACGCAGGACACCAGCCTTGAGGATGGCGAGCTCGTCTACAACGTCAAGGTCAG
AGGGGTAAACTTTCCCTCCAATGGTCCCGTGATGCAGAAGAAGACCAAGGGTTGGGAGCCTAATACAGAG
ATGATGTATCCAGCAGATGGTGGTCTGAGAGGATACACTGACATCGCACTGAAAGTTGATGGTGGTGGCC
ATCTGCACTGCAACTTCGTGACAACTTACAGGTCAAAAAAGACCGTCGGGAACATCAAGATGCCCGGTGT
CCATGCCGTTGATCACCGCCTGGAAAGGATCGAGGAGAGTGACAATGAAACCTACGTAGTGCAAAGAGAA
GTGGCAGTTGCCAAATACAGCAACCTTGGTGGTGGCATGGACGAGCTGTACAAGTAACTCGAGTCATGTA
ATTAGTTATGTCACGCTTACATTCACGCCCTCCCCCCACATCCGCTCTAACCGAAAAGGAAGGAGTTAGA
CAACCTGAAGTCTAGGTCCCTATTTATTTTTTTATAGTTATGTTAGTATTAAGAACGTTATTTATATTTC
AAATTTTTCTTTTTTTTCTGTACAGACGCGTGTACGCATGTAACATTATACTGAAAACCTTGCTTGAGAA
GGTTTTGGGACGCTCGAAGGCTTTAATTTGCGGCCGGTACCCAATTCGCCCTATAGTGAGTCGTATTACG
CGCGCTCACTGGCCGTCGTTTTACAACGTCGTGACTGGGAAAACCCTGGCGTTACCCAACTTAATCGCCT
TGCAGCACATCCCCCTTTCGCCAGCTGGCGTAATAGCGAAGAGGCCCGCACCGATCGCCCTTCCCAACAG
TTGCGCAGCCTGAATGGCGAATGG
[124 nt withheld, positions 6185-6308]
C
[91 nt withheld, positions 6310-6400]
A
[49 nt withheld, positions 6402-6450]
CCTTTGACGTTGGAGTCCACGTTCTTT
[37 nt withheld, positions 6478-6514]
ACCCTATCTCGGTCTATTCTTTTGATTTATAAGGGATTTTGCCGATTTCGGCCTATTGGTTAAAAAATGA
GCTGATTTAACAAAAATTTAACGCGAATTTTAACAAAATATTAACGCTTACAATTTCCTGATGCGGTATT
TTCTCCTTACGCATCTGTGCGGTATTTCACACCGCATAGGGTAATAACTGATATAATTAAATTGAAGCTC
TAATTTGTGAGTTTAGTATACATGCATTTACTTATAATACAGTTTTTTAGTTTTGCTGGCCGCATCTTCT
CAAATATGCTTCCCAGCCTGCTTTTCTGTAACGTTCACCCTCTACCTTAGCATCCCTTCCCTTTGCAAAT
AGTCCTCTTCCAACAATAATAATGTCAGATCCTGTAGAGACCACATCATCCACGGTTCTATACTGTTGAC
CCAATGCGTCTCCCTTGTCATCTAAACCCACACCGGGTGTCATAATCAACCAATCGTAACCTTCATCTCT
TCCACCCATGTCTCTTTGAGCAATAAAGCCGATAACAAAATCTTTGTCGCTCTTCGCAATGTCAACAGTA
CCCTTAGTATATTCTCCAGTAGATAGGGAGCCCTTGCATGACAATTCTGCTAACATCAAAAGGCCTCTAG
GTTCCTTTGTTACTTCTTCTGCCGCCTGCTTCAAACCGCTAACAATACCTGGGCCCACCACACCGTGTGC
ATTCGTAATGTCTGCCCATTCTGCTATTCTGTATACACCCGCAGAGTACTGCAATTTGACTGTATTACCA
ATGTCAGCAAATTTTCTGTCTTCGAAGAGTAAAAAATTGTACTTGGCGGATAATGCCTTTAGCGGCTTAA
CTGTGCCCTCCATGGAAAAATCAGTCAAGATATCCACATGTGTTTTTAGTAAACAAATTTTGGGACCTAA
TGCTTCAACTAACTCCAGTAATTCCTTGGTGGTACGAACATCCAATGAAGCACACAAGTTTGTTTGCTTT
TCGTGCATGATATTAAATAGCTTGGCAGCAACAGGACTAGGATGAGTAGCAGCACGTTCCTTATATGTAG
CTTTCGACATGATTTATCTTCGTTTCCTGCAGGTTTTTGTTCTGTGCAGTTGGGTTAAGAATACTGGGCA
ATTTCATGTTTCTTCAACACTACATATGCGTATATATACCAATCTAAGTCTGTGCTCCTTCCTTCGTTCT
TCCTTCTGTTCGGAGATTACCGAATCAAAAAAATTTCAAGGAAACCGAAATCAAAAAAAAGAATAAAAAA
AAAATGATGAATTGAAAAGGTGGTATGGTGCACTCTCAGTACAATCTGCTCTGATGCCGCATAGTTAAGC
CAGCCCCGACACCCGCCAACACCCGCTGACGCGCCCTGACGGGCTTGTCTGCTCCCGGCATCCGCTTACA
GACAAGCTGTGACCGTCTCCGGGAGCTGCATGTGTCAGAGGTTTTCACCGTCATCACCGAAACGCGCGA
